Addgene plasmid #55858: mRuby-EB3-7
Purpose: Localization: MT End Binding Protein, Excitation: 558, Emission: 605
Depositing lab: Michael Davidson. Depositing organization: Florida State University, Tallahassee.
Backbone
  Vector backbone: mRuby
  Backbone size w/o insert (bp): 4750
  Vector type: Mammalian Expression
  Selectable markers: Neomycin (select with G418)
Growth in bacteria
  Bacterial resistance: Kanamycin, 50 μg/mL
  Growth temperature: 37°C
  Growth strain: DH5alpha
  Copy number: High Copy
Gene/Insert
  Gene/Insert name: EB3 (alt name: NM_012326.2)
  Species: H. sapiens (human)
  Entrez Gene: MAPRE3 (a.k.a. EB3, EBF3, EBF3-S, RP3)
  Promoter: CMV
  Tag / fusion protein: mRuby
  Cloning method: Unknown
  Sequencing primers: 5′ CMV-F; 3′ SV40pA-R
Terms and licenses: Academic/Nonprofit Terms; Industry Terms
Depositor comments: . Excitation = 558; Emission = 605
How to cite: mRuby-EB3-7 was a gift from Michael Davidson (Addgene plasmid # 55858 ; http://n2t.net/addgene:55858 ; RRID:Addgene_55858)
