[The description below was written by a language model from this plasmid's Addgene catalogue record.]
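Description:
mRuby-EB3-7 is a mammalian expression plasmid that produces human EB3 (the microtubule end-binding protein encoded by MAPRE3) fused to the red fluorescent protein mRuby. It is built on an mRuby vector backbone of about 4.75 kb without the insert, is maintained as a high-copy plasmid in E. coli under kanamycin selection, and carries a neomycin resistance marker so that transfected mammalian cells can be selected with G418. The record does not name the origin(s) of replication, and no feature table is provided, so the exact layout of the backbone elements cannot be confirmed. The listed sequencing primers do imply that the expression cassette sits between a CMV promoter and an SV40 polyadenylation signal.

Expression of the fusion is driven by the CMV promoter, a strong constitutive promoter in most mammalian cell lines. The record lists mRuby as the tag or fusion partner but does not state whether it lies at the N- or C-terminus of EB3, nor does it describe the linker between the two; the cloning method is recorded as unknown. EB3 belongs to the family of plus-end tracking proteins that accumulate at the growing tips of microtubules, so a fluorescent EB3 fusion typically appears as moving comet-like signals at polymerising microtubule ends. In line with this, the stated purpose is as a localization marker for the microtubule end-binding protein, with mRuby excitation at 558 nm and emission at 605 nm. This makes it suitable for live-cell imaging of microtubule dynamics in the red channel, including alongside green or other spectrally distinct probes.
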