>Addgene plasmid #55858 | mRuby-EB3-7 | depositor partial sequence | sequence record 86765 | insert sequence
GACGTCAGATCCGCTAGCGCTACCGGACTCAGATCTCGAGCTCAAGCTTCGAATTCTGCAGTCGACTGCC
ACCATGGCCGTCAATGTGTACTCCACATCTGTGACCAGTGAAAATCTGAGTCGCCATGATATGCTTGCAT
GGGTCAACGACTCCCTGCACCTCAACTATACCAAGATAGAACAGCTTTGTTCAGGGGCAGCCTACTGCCA
GTTCATGGACATGCTCTTCCCCGGCTGTGTGCACTTGAGGAAAGTGAAGTTCCAGGCCAAACTAGAGCAT
GAATACATCCACAACTTCAAGGTGCTGCAAGCAGCTTTCAAGAAGATGGGTGTTGACAAAATCATTCCTG
TAGAGAAATTAGTGAAAGGAAAATTCCAAGATAATTTTGAGTTTATTCAGTGGTTTAAGAAATTCTTTGA
CGCAAACTATGATGGAAAGGATTACAACCCTCTGCTGGCGCGGCAGGGCCAGGACGTAGCGCCACCTCCT
AACCCAGGTGATCAGATCTTCAACAAATCCAAGAAACTCATTGGCACAGCAGTTCCACAGAGGACGTCCC
CCACAGGCCCAAAAAACATGCAGACCTCTGGCCGGCTGAGCAATGTGGCCCCCCCCTGCATTCTCCGGAA
GAATCCTCCATCAGCCCGAAATGGCGGCCATGAGACTGATGCCCAAATTCTTGAACTCAACCAACAGCTG
GTGGACTTGAAGCTGACAGTGGATGGGCTGGAGAAGGAACGTGACTTCTACTTCAGCAAACTTCGTGACA
TCGAGCTCATCTGCCAGGAGCATGAAAGTGAAAACAGCCCTGTTATCTCAGGCATCATTGGCATCCTCTA
TGCCACAGAGGAAGGATTCGCACCCCCTGAGGACGATGAGATTGAAGAGCATCAACAAGAAGACCAGGAC
GAGTACCTGGATCCACCGGTCGCCACCATGAACAGCCTGATCAAAGAAAACATGCGGATGAAGGTGGTGC
TGGAAGGCAGCGTGAACGGCCACCAGTTCAAGTGCACCGGCGAGGGCGAGGGCAACCCCTACATGGGCAC
CCAGACCATGCGGATCAAAGTGATCGAGGGCGGACCTCTGCCCTTCGCCTTCGACATCCTGGCCACATCC
TTCATGTACGGCAGCCGGACCTTCATCAAGTACCCCAAGGGCATCCCCGATTTCTTCAAGCAGAGCTTCC
CCGAGGGCTTCACCTGGGAGAGAGTGACCAGATACGAGGACGGCGGCGTGATCACCGTGATGCAGGACAC
CAGCCTGGAAGATGGCTGCCTGGTGTACCATGCCCAGGTCAGGGGCGTGAATTTTCCCAGCAACGGCGCC
GTGATGCAGAAGAAAACCAAGGGCTGGGAGCCCAACACCGAGATGATGTACCCCGCTGACGGCGGACTGA
GAGGCTACACCCACATGGCCCTGAAGGTGGACGGCGGAGGGCACCTGAGCTGCAGCTTCGTGACCACCTA
CCGATCCAAGAAAACCGTGGGCAACATCAAGATGCCCGGCATCCACGCCGTGGACCACCGGCTGGAAAGG
CTGGAAGAGTCCGACAACGAGATGTTCGTGGTGCAGCGGGAGCACGCCGTGGCCAAGTTCGCCGGCCTGG
GCGGAGGGTAAGCGGCCGCGACTCTAGATCATAATCAGCCATACCACATT
