>Addgene plasmid #55858 | mRuby-EB3-7 | addgene partial sequence | sequence record 163092 | mRuby-F 5'-GTGACCACCTACCGATCCAA-3'
GCCCGGCATCCACGCCGTGGACCACCGGCTGGAAAGGCTGGAAGAGTCCGACAACGAGATGTTCGTGGTG
CAGCGGGAGCACGCCGTGGCCAAGTTCGCCGGCCTGGGCGGAGGGTAAGCGGCCGCGACTCTAGATCATA
ATCAGCCATACCACATTTGTAGAGGTTTTACTTGCTTTAAAAAACCTCCCACACCTCCCCCTGAACCTGA
AACATAAAATGAATGCAATTGTTGTTGTTAACTTGTTTATTGCAGCTTATAATGGTTACAAATAAAGCAA
TAGCATCACAAATTTCACAAATAAAGCATTTTTTTCACTGCATTCTAGTTGTGGTTTGTCCAAACTCATC
AATGTATCTTAAGGCGTAAATTGTAAGCGTTAATATTTTGTTAAAATTCGCGTTAAATTTTTGTTAAATC
AGCTCATTTTTTAACCAATAGGCCGAAATCGGCAAAATCCCTTATAAATCAAAAGAATAGACCGAGATAG
GGT
[37 nt withheld, positions 494-530]
AAAGAACGTGGACTCCAACGTCAAAGG
[49 nt withheld, positions 558-606]
T
[91 nt withheld, positions 608-698]
G
[57 nt withheld, positions 700-756]
