>Addgene plasmid #55858 | mRuby-EB3-7 | addgene partial sequence | sequence record 164086 | CMV-F 5'-CGCAAATGGGCGGTAGGCGTG-3'
AGCAGAGCTGGTTTAGTGAACCGTCAGATCCGCTAGCGCTACCGGACTCAGATCTCGAGCTCAAGCTTCG
AATTCTGCAGTCGACTGCCACCATGGCCGTCAATGTGTACTCCACATCTGTGACCAGTGAAAATCTGAGT
CGCCATGATATGCTTGCATGGGTCAACGACTCCCTGCACCTCAACTATACCAAGATAGAACAGCTTTGTT
CAGGGGCAGCCTACTGCCAGTTCATGGACATGCTCTTCCCCGGCTGTGTGCACTTGAGGAAAGTGAAGTT
CCAGGCCAAACTAGAGCATGAATACATCCACAACTTCAAGGTGCTGCAAGCAGCTTTCAAGAAGATGGGT
GTTGACAAAATCATTCCTGTAGAGAAATTAGTGAAAGGAAAATTCCAAGATAATTTTGAGTTTATTCAGT
GGTTTAAGAAATTCTTTGACGCAAACTATGATGGAAAGGATTACAACCCTCTGCTGGCGCGGCAGGGCCA
GGACGTAGCGCCACCTCCTAACCCAGGTGATCAGATCTTCAACAAATCCAAGAAACTCATTGGCACAGCA
GTTCCACAGAGGACGTCCCCCACAGGCCCAAAAAACATGCAGACCTCTGGCCGGCTGAGCAATGTGGCCC
CCCCCTGCATTCTCCGGAAGAATCCTCCATCAGCCCGAAATGGCGGCCATGAGACTGATGCCCAAATTCT
TGAACTCAACCAACAGCTGGTGGACTTGAAGCTGACAGTGGATG
